>Addgene plasmid #226731 | p36.pA.NGFR.mCMV.hPGK.mGLuc(flag).WPRE[sequenced] | addgene full sequence | sequence record 453496 | Addgene NGS Result
AAATTTCACAAATAAAGCATTTTTTTCACTGCATTCTAGTTGTGGTTTGTCCAAACTCATCAATGTATCT
TATCATGTCTGGCTCTAGCTATCCCGCCCCTAACTCCGCCCATCCCGCCCCTAACTCCGCCCAGTTCCGC
CCATTCTCCGCCCCATGGCTGACTAATTTTTTTTATTTATGCAGAGGCCGAGGCCGCCTCGGCCTCTGAG
CTATTCCAGAAGTAGTGAGGAGGCTTTTTTGGAGGCCTAGGGACGTACCCAATTCGCCCTATAGTGAGTC
GTATTACGCGCGCTCACTGGCCGTCGTTTTACAACGTCGTGACTGGGAAAACCCTGGCGTTACCCAACTT
AATCGCCTTGCAGCACATCCCCCTTTCGCCAGCTGGCGTAATAGCGAAGAGGCCCGCACCGATCGCCCTT
CCCAACAGTTGCGCAGCCTGAATGGCGAATGGG
[124 nt withheld, positions 454-577]
C
[91 nt withheld, positions 579-669]
A
[49 nt withheld, positions 671-719]
CCTTTGACGTTGGAGTCCACGTTCTTT
[37 nt withheld, positions 747-783]
ACCCTATCTCGGTCTATTCTTTTGATTTATAAGGGATTTTGCCGATTTCGGCCTATTGGTTAAAAAATGA
GCTGATTTAACAAAAATTTAACGCGAATTTTAACAAAATATTAACGCTTACAATTTAGGTGGCACTTTTC
GGGGAAATGTGCGCGGAACCCCTATTTGTTTATTTTTCTAAATACATTCAAATATGTATCCGCTCATGAG
ACAATAACCCTGATAAATGCTTCAATAATATTGAAAAAGGAAGAGTATGAGTATTCAACATTTCCGTGTC
GCCCTTATTCCCTTTTTTGCGGCATTTTGCCTTCCTGTTTTTGCTCACCCAGAAACGCTGGTGAAAGTAA
AAGATGCTGAAGATCAGTTGGGTGCACGAGTGGGTTACATCGAACTGGATCTCAACAGCGGTAAGATCCT
TGAGAGTTTTCGCCCCGAAGAACGTTTTCCAATGATGAGCACTTTTAAAGTTCTGCTATGTGGCGCGGTA
TTATCCCGTATTGACGCCGGGCAAGAGCAACTCGGTCGCCGCATACACTATTCTCAGAATGACTTGGTTG
AGTACTCACCAGTCACAGAAAAGCATCTTACGGATGGCATGACAGTAAGAGAATTATGCAGTGCTGCCAT
AACCATGAGTGATAACACTGCGGCCAACTTACTTCTGACAACGATCGGAGGACCGAAGGAGCTAACCGCT
TTTTTGCACAACATGGGGGATCATGTAACTCGCCTTGATCGTTGGGAACCGGAGCTGAATGAAGCCATAC
CAAACGACGAGCGTGACACCACGATGCCTGTAGCAATGGCAACAACGTTGCGCAAACTATTAACTGGCGA
ACTACTTACTCTAGCTTCCCGGCAACAATTAATAGACTGGATGGAGGCGGATAAAGTTGCAGGACCACTT
CTGCGCTCGGCCCTTCCGGCTGGCTGGTTTATTGCTGATAAATCTGGAGCCGGTGAGCGTGGGTCTCGCG
GTATCATTGCAGCACTGGGGCCAGATGGTAAGCCCTCCCGTATCGTAGTTATCTACACGACGGGGAGTCA
GGCAACTATGGATGAACGAAATAGACAGATCGCTGAGATAGGTGCCTCACTGATTAAGCATTGGTAACTG
TCAGACCAAGTTTACTCATATATACTTTAGATTGATTTAAAACTTCATTTTTAATTTAAAAGGATCTAGG
TGAAGATCCTTTTTGATAATCTCATGACCAAAATCCCTTAACGTGAGTTTTCGTTCCACTGAGCGTCAGA
CCCCGTAGAAAAGATCAAAGGATCTTCTTGAGATCCTTTTTTTCTGCGCGTAATCTGCTGCTTGCAAACA
AAAAAACCACCGCTACCAGCGGTGGTTTGTTTGCCGGATCAAGAGCTACCAACTCTTTTTCCGAAGGTAA
CTGGCTTCAGCAGAGCGCAGATACCAAATACTGTTCTTCTAGTGTAGCCGTAGTTAGGCCACCACTTCAA
GAACTCTGTAGCACCGCCTACATACCTCGCTCTGCTAATCCTGTTACCAGTGGCTGCTGCCAGTGGCGAT
AAGTCGTGTCTTACCGGGTTGGACTCAAGACGATAGTTACCGGATAAGGCGCAGCGGTCGGGCTGAACGG
GGGGTTCGTGCACACAGCCCAGCTTGGAGCGAACGACCTACACCGAACTGAGATACCTACAGCGTGAGCT
ATGAGAAAGCGCCACGCTTCCCGAAGGGAGAAAGGCGGACAGGTATCCGGTAAGCGGCAGGGTCGGAACA
GGAGAGCGCACGAGGGAGCTTCCAGGGGGAAACGCCTGGTATCTTTATAGTCCTGTCGGGTTTCGCCACC
TCTGACTTGAGCGTCGATTTTTGTGATGCTCGTCAGGGGGGCGGAGCCTATGGAAAAACGCCAGCAACGC
GGCCTTTTTACGGTTCCTGGCCTTTTGCTGGCCTTTTGCTCACATGTTCTTTCCTGCGTTATCCCCTGAT
TCTGTGGATAACCGTATTACCGCCTTTGAGTGAGCTGATACCGCTCGCCGCAGCCGAACGACCGAGCGCA
GCGAGTCAGTGAGCGAGGAAGCGGAAGAGCGCCCAATACGCAAACCGCCTCTCCCCGCGCGTTGGCCGAT
TCATTAATGCAGCTGGCACGACAGGTTTCCCGACTGGAAAGCGGGCAGTGAGCGCAACGCAATTAATGTG
AGTTAGCTCACTCATTAGGCACCCCAGGCTTTACACTTTATGCTTCCGGCTCGTATGTTGTGTGGAATTG
TGAGCGGATAACAATTTCACACAGGAAACAGCTATGACCATGATTACGCCAAGCGCGCAATTAACCCTCA
CTAAAGGGAACAAAAGCTGGAGCTGCAAGCTTGGCCATTGCATACGTTGTATCCATATCATAATATGTAC
ATTTATATTGGCTCATGTCCAACATTACCGCCATGTTGACATTGATTATTGACTAGTTATTAATAGTAAT
CAATTACGGGGTCATTAGTTCATAGCCCATATATGGAGTTCCGCGTTACATAACTTACGGTAAATGGCCC
GCCTGGCTGACCGCCCAACGACCCCCGCCCATTGACGTCAATAATGACGTATGTTCCCATAGTAACGCCA
ATAGGGACTTTCCATTGACGTCAATGGGTGGAGTATTTACGGTAAACTGCCCACTTGGCAGTACATCAAG
TGTATCATATGCCAAGTACGCCCCCTATTGACGTCAATGACGGTAAATGGCCCGCCTGGCATTATGCCCA
GTACATGACCTTATGGGACTTTCCTACTTGGCAGTACATCTACGTATTAGTCATCGCTATTACCATGGTG
ATGCGGTTTTGGCAGTACATCAATGGGCGTGGATAGCGGTTTGACTCACGGGGATTTCCAAGTCTCCACC
CCATTGACGTCAATGGGAGTTTGTTTTGGCACCAAAATCAACGGGACTTTCCAAAATGTCGTAACAACTC
CGCCCCATTGACGCAAATGGGCGGTAGGCGTGTACGGTGGGAGGTCTATATAAGCAGAGCTCGTTTAGTG
AACCGGGGTCTCTCTGGTTAGACCAGATCTGAGCCTGGGAGCTCTCTGGCTAACTAGGGAACCCACTGCT
TAAGCCTCAATAAAGCTTGCCTTGAGTGCTTCAAGTAGTGTGTGCCCGTCTGTTGTGTGACTCTGGTAAC
TAGAGATCCCTCAGACCCTTTTAGTCAGTGTGGAAAATCTCTAGCAGTGGCGCCCGAACAGGGACTTGAA
AGCGAAAGGGAAACCAGAGGAGCTCTCTCGACGCAGGACTCGGCTTGCTGAAGCGCGCACGGCAAGAGGC
GAGGGGCGGCGACTGGTGAGTACGCCAAAAATTTTGACTAGCGGAGGCTAGAAGGAGAGAGATGGGTGCG
AGAGCGTCAGTATTAAGCGGGGGAGAATTAGATCGCGATGGGAAAAAATTCGGTTAAGGCCAGGGGGAAA
GAAAAAATATAAATTAAAACATATAGTATGGGCAAGCAGGGAGCTAGAACGATTCGCAGTTAATCCTGGC
CTGTTAGAAACATCAGAAGGCTGTAGACAAATACTGGGACAGCTACAACCATCCCTTCAGACAGGATCAG
AAGAACTTAGATCATTATATAATACAGTAGCAACCCTCTATTGTGTGCATCAAAGGATAGAGATAAAAGA
CACCAAGGAAGCTTTAGACAAGATAGAGGAAGAGCAAAACAAAAGTAAGACCACCGCACAGCAAGCGGCC
GCTGATCTTCAGACCTGGAGGAGGAGATATGAGGGACAATTGGAGAAGTGAATTATATAAATATAAAGTA
GTAAAAATTGAACCATTAGGAGTAGCACCCACCAAGGCAAAGAGAAGAGTGGTGCAGAGAGAAAAAAGAG
CAGTGGGAATAGGAGCTTTGTTCCTTGGGTTCTTGGGAGCAGCAGGAAGCACTATGGGCGCAGCGTCAAT
GACGCTGACGGTACAGGCCAGACAATTATTGTCTGGTATAGTGCAGCAGCAGAACAATTTGCTGAGGGCT
ATTGAGGCGCAACAGCATCTGTTGCAACTCACAGTCTGGGGCATCAAGCAGCTCCAGGCAAGAATCCTGG
CTGTGGAAAGATACCTAAAGGATCAACAGCTCCTGGGGATTTGGGGTTGCTCTGGAAAACTCATTTGCAC
CACTGCTGTGCCTTGGAATGCTAGTTGGAGTAATAAATCTCTGGAACAGATTTGGAATCACACGACCTGG
ATGGAGTGGGACAGAGAAATTAACAATTACACAAGCTTAATACACTCCTTAATTGAAGAATCGCAAAACC
AGCAAGAAAAGAATGAACAAGAATTATTGGAATTAGATAAATGGGCAAGTTTGTGGAATTGGTTTAACAT
AACAAATTGGCTGTGGTATATAAAATTATTCATAATGATAGTAGGAGGCTTGGTAGGTTTAAGAATAGTT
TTTGCTGTACTTTCTATAGTGAATAGAGTTAGGCAGGGATATTCACCATTATCGTTTCAGACCCACCTCC
CAACCCCGAGGGGACCCGACAGGCCCGAAGGAATAGAAGAAGAAGGTGGAGAGAGAGACAGAGACAGATC
CATTCGATTAGTGAACGGATCTCGACGGTATCGGTTAACTTTTAAAAGAAAAGGGGGGATTGGGGGGTAC
AGTGCAGGGGAAAGAATAGTAGACATAATAGCAACAGACATACAAACTAAAGAATTACAAAAACAAATTA
CAAAAATTCAAAATTTTATCGATCACGAGACTAGCCTCGAGAGATCTGATCATAATCAGCCATACCACAT
TTGTAGAGGTTTTACTTGCTTTAAAAAACCTCCCACACCTCCCCCTGAACCTGAAACATAAAATGAATGC
AATTGTTGTTGTTAACTTGTTTATTGCAGCTTATAATGGTTACAAATAAGGCAATAGCATCACAAATTTC
ACAAATAAGGCATTTTTTTCACTGCATTCTAGTTTTGGTTTGTCCAAACTCATCAATGTATCTTATCATG
TCTGGATCTCAAATCCCTCGGAAGCTGCGCCTGTCATCGAATTCCTGCAGCCCGGTGCATGACTAAGCTA
GCTCAGTTAGCCTCCCCCATCTCCCCTAGAGGATCCCCCTGTTCCACCTCTTGAAGGCTATGTAGGCCAC
AAGGCCCACAACCACAGCAGCCAGGATGGAGCAATAGACAGGGATGAGGTTGTCGGTGGTGCCTCGGGTC
ACCACGGGCTGGGAGCTGCCCATCACTGTGGTCACCACACCTGCCACCGTGCTGGCTATGAGGTCTTGTT
CTGGAGGTGCCTCAGGCTCCTGGGTGCTGGGGGCTGTGCTGTCCGAGCCCTCTGGGGGTGTGGACCGTGT
AATCCAACGGCCAGGGATCTCCTCGCACTCGGCGTCGGCCCAGCGTGTGCACTCGCGGAGCTGGCGCTCG
GTGTCCTCGCACACGGTGCAGGGCAGGCACGGGTCCACGTGGTTGGCCTCGTCGGAATACGTGCCGTCGG
GGCACTCCTCGCACACGGTGTTCTGCTTGTCCTGGCAGGAGAACACGAGGCCCGAGCCCGCCTCGCACAC
GCGGCACGCCTCGCAGCGCCCAGTCGTCTCATCCTGGTAGTAGCCGTAGGCGCAGCGGCACACGGCGTCG
TCGGCCTCCACGCACGGCGCCGACATGCTCTGGAGCCCCACGCACTCGGTGCACGGCTTGCACGGCTCGG
TCGCGCTCACCACGTCGGAGAACGTCACGCTGTCCAGGCAGGGCTCACACACGGTCTGGTTGGCTCCACA
AGGCTGGGCCACACCCTCGCCCAGGTTGCAGGCTTTGCAGCACTCACCGCTGTGTGTGTACAGGCCTGTG
GGGCATGCCTCCTTGGCACCTCCAAGGGACACCCCCAGAAGCAGCAACAGCAGCAGGCGCGGCCCGTCCA
TGGCGCGGCCGGTGGCACCTGCCCCCATCGCCCGCCTCCCGCGGCAGCGCTCGACTTCCAGCTCGGTCCG
CTTTGCGGACTGATGGGGCTGCGCTGCGCTGCGCTCCAGCGCCCCCCCTGCCCGCCGGAGCTGGCCGCGG
CCCGAATTCCGCGGAGGCTGGATCGGTCCCGGTGTCTTCTATGGAGGTCAAAACAGCGTGGATGGCGTCT
CCAGGCGATCTGACGGTTCACTAAACGAGCTCTGCTTATATAGGCCTCCCACCGTACACGCCTACCCTCG
AGAAGCTTGATATCGAATTCCACGGGGTTGGGGTTGCGCCTTTTCCAAGGCAGCCCTGGGTTTGCGCAGG
GACGCGGCTGCTCTGGGCGTGGTTCCGGGAAACGCAGCGGCGCCGACCCTGGGTCTCGCACATTCTTCAC
GTCCGTTCGCAGCGTCACCCGGATCTTCGCCGCTACCCTTGTGGGCCCCCCGGCGACGCTTCCTGCTCCG
CCCCTAAGTCGGGAAGGTTCCTTGCGGTTCGCGGCGTGCCGGACGTGACAAACGGAAGCCGCACGTCTCA
CTAGTACCCTCGCAGACGGACAGCGCCAGGGAGCAATGGCAGCGCGCCGACCGCGATGGGCTGTGGCCAA
TAGCGGCTGCTCAGCAGGGCGCGCCGAGAGCAGCGGCCGGGAAGGGGCGGTGCGGGAGGCGGGGTGTGGG
GCGGTAGTGTGGGCCCTGTTCCTGCCCGCGCGGTGTTCCGCATTCTGCAAGCCTCCGGAGCGCACGTCGG
CAGTCGGCTCCCTCGTTGACCGAATCACCGACCTCTCTCCCCAGGGGGATCCACCGGTCGCCACCATGGG
CGTAAAAGTGCTTTTTGCTCTCATCTGTATTGCCGTGGCAGAGGCTGACTACAAGGACGACGACGATAAG
GGGAGTGGACTCGAAAAACCAACAGAGAATAACGAGGACTTTAATATAGTGGCAGTGGCCTCAAATTTCG
CCACAACTGATCTGGATGCAGATAGGGGAAAACTCCCTGGGAAGAAACTCCCACTGGAAGTGTTGAAAGA
AATGGAGGCTAACGCCCGAAAGGCTGGGTGTACCCGAGGTTGTCTTATTTGTCTCAGTCATATAAAGTGT
ACACCAAAGATGAAGAAATTCATACCCGGACGCTGCCATACCTACGAGGGAGACAAAGAATCCGCTCAGG
GGGGGATAGGGGAGGCAATCGTGGACATCCCTGAGATTCCAGGATTCAAAGACCTTGAACCCATGGAGCA
ATTCATCGCACAGGTTGATCTCTGCGTAGATTGTACTACAGGCTGCCTGAAGGGATTGGCCAATGTCCAG
TGTAGCGACCTGCTCAAAAAATGGCTCCCCCAAAGGTGTGCAACTTTCGCCTCAAAAATCCAAGGCCAGG
TTGATAAGATTAAGGGTGCTGGCGGAGACGGCTCCACCAGTGGTTCAGGTAAGCCCGGATCTGGAGAAGG
CTCCACTAAAGGGAACGCAGTCGGCCAAGATACACAGGAGGTAATTGTAGTACCTCATAGCCTTCCCTTC
AAAGTCGTGGTAATATCCGCAATACTGGCACTGGTCGTCCTTACTATAATTTCACTTATAATACTCATTA
TGCTTTGGCAAAAGAAGCCACGCTAGGTCGACAATCAACCTCTGGATTACAAAATTTGTGAAAGATTGAC
TGGTATTCTTAACTATGTTGCTCCTTTTACGCTATGTGGATACGCTGCTTTAATGCCTTTGTATCATGCT
ATTGCTTCCCGTATGGCTTTCATTTTCTCCTCCTTGTATAAATCCTGGTTGCTGTCTCTTTATGAGGAGT
TGTGGCCCGTTGTCAGGCAACGTGGCGTGGTGTGCACTGTGTTTGCTGACGCAACCCCCACTGGTTGGGG
CATTGCCACCACCTGTCAGCTCCTTTCCGGGACTTTCGCTTTCCCCCTCCCTATTGCCACGGCGGAACTC
ATCGCCGCCTGCCTTGCCCGCTGCTGGACAGGGGCTCGGCTGTTGGGCACTGACAATTCCGTGGTGTTGT
CGGGGAAGCTGACGTCCTTTCCATGGCTGCTCGCCTGTGTTGCCACCTGGATTCTGCGCGGGACGTCCTT
CTGCTACGTCCCTTCGGCCCTCAATCCAGCGGACCTTCCTTCCCGCGGCCTGCTGCCGGCTCTAGAGCCT
CTTCCGCGTCTTCGCCTTCCCGGGTCGAGCTCGGTACCTTTAAGACCAATGACTTACAAGGCAGCTGTAG
ATCTTAGCCACTTTTTAAAAGAAAAGGGGGGACTGGAAGGGCTAATTCACTCCCAACGAAGACAAGATCT
GCTTTTTGCTTGTACTGGGTCTCTCTGGTTAGACCAGATCTGAGCCTGGGAGCTCTCTGGCTAACTAGGG
AACCCACTGCTTAAGCCTCAATAAAGCTTGCCTTGAGTGCTTCAAGTAGTGTGTGCCCGTCTGTTGTGTG
ACTCTGGTAACTAGAGATCCCTCAGACCCTTTTAGTCAGTGTGGAAAATCTCTAGCAGTAGTAGTTCATG
TCATCTTATTATTCAGTATTTATAACTTGCAAAGAAATGAATATCAGAGAGTGAGAGGAACTTGTTTATT
GCAGCTTATAATGGTTACAAATAAAGCAATAGCATCAC
Features (pLannotate 1.2.2; 33 found; start..end, strand, type, name):
    112..247     +  rep_origin     SV40 ori: SV40 origin of replication
    268..286     -  promoter       T7 promoter: promoter for bacteriophage T7 RNA polymerase
    294..449     +  CDS            lacZα (fragment): LacZα fragment of β-galactosidase; lacZ fragment
    454..882     +  rep_origin     f1 ori (sequence partly withheld): f1 bacteriophage origin of replication; arrow indicates direction of (+) strand synthesis
    935..1039    +  promoter       AmpR promoter: bla
   1040..1900    +  CDS            AmpR: β-lactamase; bla; confers resistance to ampicillin, carbenicillin, and related antibiotics
   2071..2659    +  rep_origin     ori: high-copy-number ColE1/pMB1/pBR322/pUC origin of replication
   2842..2934    +  CDS            lacI (fragment): lac repressor; lacI; The lac repressor binds to the lac operator to inhibit transcription in E. coli. This inhibition can be relieved by adding lactose or isopropyl-β-D-thiogalactopyranoside (IPTG).
   2947..2968    +  protein_bind   CAP binding site: CAP binding activates transcription in the presence of cAMP. E. coli catabolite activator protein
   2983..3013    +  promoter       lac promoter: promoter for the E. coli lac operon
   3021..3037    +  protein_bind   lac operator: The lac repressor binds to the lac operator to inhibit transcription in E. coli. This inhibition can be relieved by adding lactose or isopropyl-β-D-thiogalactopyranoside (IPTG). lac repressor encoded by lacI
   3082..3100    +  promoter       T3 promoter: promoter for bacteriophage T3 RNA polymerase
   3201..3580    +  enhancer       CMV enhancer: human cytomegalovirus immediate early enhancer
   3581..3784    +  promoter       CMV promoter: human cytomegalovirus (CMV) immediate early promoter
   3799..3979    +  LTR            5' LTR (truncated): truncated 5' long terminal repeat (LTR) from HIV-1
   4026..4151    +  misc_feature   HIV-1 Ψ: packaging signal of human immunodeficiency virus type 1
   4135..4498    +  CDS            HIV-1 gag (fragment): gag protein from human immunodeficiency virus 1; gag
   4644..4877    +  misc_feature   RRE: The Rev response element (RRE) of HIV-1 allows for Rev-dependent mRNA export from the nucleus to the cytoplasm.
   5254..5354    +  CDS            Rev (fragment): human immunodeficiency virus 1 (HIV-1) Rev protein; rev; enhances nuclear export of unspliced and incompletely spliced viral mRNAs
   5373..5490    +  misc_feature   cPPT/CTS: central polypurine tract and central termination sequence of HIV-1
   5520..5604    +  CDS            large T antigen (fragment): large T antigen from SV40 (simian virus 40)
   5627..5761    +  polyA_signal   SV40 poly(A) signal: SV40 polyadenylation signal
   5789..5808    -  misc_feature   MCS (fragment): pBluescript multiple cloning site
   5864..6691    -  CDS            NGFR (fragment): TNR16_HUMAN - Also known as TNFRSF16. Experimental evidence at protein level: Swiss-Prot protein existence level 1. Low affinity receptor which can bind to NGF, BDNF, NTF3, and NTF4. Forms a heterodimeric receptor with SORCS2 that binds the precursor forms of NGF, BDNF and NTF3 with high affinity, and has much lower affinity for mature NGF and BDNF (PubMed:24908487). Plays an important role in differentiation and survival of specific neuronal populations during development (By similarity). Can mediate cell survival as well as cell death of neural cells. Plays a role in the inactivation of RHOA
   6901..6939    -  promoter       minimal CMV promoter: human cytomegalovirus (CMV) immediate early promoter
   6941..6964    -  misc_feature   MCS (fragment): pBluescript multiple cloning site
   6967..7477    +  promoter       hPGK promoter: human phosphoglycerate kinase 1 promoter
   7553..7575    +  CDS            3xFLAG (fragment): three tandem FLAG® epitope tags
   8147..8296    +  CDS            PDGFRB (fragment): PGFRB_HUMAN - Also known as PDGFR, PDGFR1. Experimental evidence at protein level: Swiss-Prot protein existence level 1. Tyrosine-protein kinase that acts as cell-surface receptor for homodimeric PDGFB and PDGFD and for heterodimers formed by PDGFA and PDGFB, and plays an essential role in the regulation of embryonic development, cell proliferation, survival, differentiation, chemotaxis and migration. Plays an essential role in blood vessel development by promoting proliferation, migration and recruitment of pericytes and smooth muscle cells to endothelial cells. Plays a role in the migration
   8306..8852    +  misc_feature   WPRE (fragment): woodchuck hepatitis virus posttranscriptional regulatory element
   8867..8935    +  CDS            nef (fragment): NEF_HV1Z2 - Experimental evidence at protein level: Swiss-Prot protein existence level 1. Extracellular Nef protein targets CD4(+) T-lymphocytes for apoptosis by interacting with CXCR4 surface receptors. From Human immunodeficiency virus type 1 group M subtype D (isolate Z2/CDC-Z34) (HIV-1).
   8937..9170    +  LTR            3' LTR (ΔU3): self-inactivating 3' long terminal repeat (LTR) from HIV-1
   9242..72      +  polyA_signal   SV40 poly(A) signal (across the origin): SV40 polyadenylation signal
