[The description below was written by a language model from this plasmid's Addgene catalogue record and pLannotate feature annotations shown in this document.]
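Description:
p36.pA.NGFR.mCMV.hPGK.mGLuc(flag).WPRE is a 9.3 kb plasmid catalogued simply as a mammalian expression "backbone vector". Its feature table shows a third-generation, self-inactivating HIV-1 lentiviral transfer vector. It is propagated in E. coli through a high-copy ColE1/pUC origin with ampicillin selection, and it also carries an f1 origin, an SV40 origin and pBluescript-derived remnants (lac promoter/operator, lacZα fragment, T3 and T7 promoters). A CMV enhancer/promoter replaces the U3 of the truncated 5' LTR to drive Tat-independent genomic RNA production. This is followed by the Ψ packaging signal with a gag fragment, the RRE for Rev-dependent export, the cPPT/CTS, and a ΔU3 3' LTR with a downstream SV40 poly(A) signal.

The payload is a bidirectional expression cassette. The human PGK promoter drives the sense-strand transcript, while a minimal CMV promoter fused back-to-back with it drives an antisense transcript, borrowing enhancer activity from PGK. The antisense arm encodes an NGFR fragment, most likely serving as a cell-surface marker for transduced cells, though the record does not say so. Near its end is an internal SV40 poly(A) signal, corresponding to the "pA" in the name, although it is annotated on the plus strand. The sense arm contains a FLAG epitope match and a PDGFRB fragment of a size consistent with a transmembrane anchor. The interval between them is unannotated, and the name suggests it holds a membrane-bound Gaussia luciferase ("mGLuc"), but the record does not confirm this. A WPRE follows to enhance transcript expression. The associated publication concerns cell surface labelling by engineered extracellular vesicles, so the plasmid probably serves as a parental scaffold for surface-displayed reporter constructs.
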