Addgene plasmid #226731: p36.pA.NGFR.mCMV.hPGK.mGLuc(flag).WPRE[sequenced]
Purpose: (Empty Backbone) backbone vector
Depositing lab: Ferdinando Pucci. Depositing organization: Oregon Health & Science University. Publication: Cell Surface Labeling by Engineered Extracellular Vesicles. Hamilton N, Claudio NM, Armstrong RJ, Pucci F. Adv Biosyst. 2020 Dec;4(12):e2000007. doi: 10.1002/adbi.202000007. Epub 2020 May 10. PubMed 32390342.
Backbone
  Vector backbone: backbone
  Vector type: Mammalian Expression
Growth in bacteria
  Bacterial resistance: Ampicillin, 100 μg/mL
  Growth temperature: 37°C
  Growth strain: NEB Stable
  Copy number: Unknown
Terms and licenses: Academic/Nonprofit Terms; Industry Terms: Not Available to Industry
How to cite: p36.pA.NGFR.mCMV.hPGK.mGLuc(flag).WPRE[sequenced] was a gift from Ferdinando Pucci (Addgene plasmid # 226731 ; http://n2t.net/addgene:226731 ; RRID:Addgene_226731)
